>Addgene plasmid #141599 | TFORF0384 | depositor partial sequence | sequence record 276935 | Barcode
CTCCTTCTACTTTGCTGAGGATAG
